>Addgene plasmid #77059 | PDGFRB gRNA (BRDN0001147806) | addgene full sequence | sequence record 187036 | Addgene Assembled Sequence
CCCGGGTGCAAAGATGGATAAAGTTTTAAACAGAGAGGAATCTTTGCAGCTAATGGACCTTCTAGGTCTT
GAAAGGAGTGGGAATTGGCTCCGGTGCCCGTCAGTGGGCAGAGCGCACATCGCCCACAGTCCCCGAGAAG
TTGGGGGGAGGGGTCGGCAATTGATCCGGTGCCTAGAGAAGGTGGCGCGGGGTAAACTGGGAAAGTGATG
TCGTGTACTGGCTCCGCCTTTTTCCCGAGGGTGGGGGAGAACCGTATATAAGTGCAGTAGTCGCCGTGAA
CGTTCTTTTTCGCAACGGGTTTGCCGCCAGAACACAGGTAAGTGCCGTGTGTGGTTCCCGCGGGCCTGGC
CTCTTTACGGGTTATGGCCCTTGCGTGCCTTGAATTACTTCCACCTGGCTGCAGTACGTGATTCTTGATC
CCGAGCTTCGGGTTGGAAGTGGGTGGGAGAGTTCGAGGCCTTGCGCTTAAGGAGCCCCTTCGCCTCGTGC
TTGAGTTGAGGCCTGGCCTGGGCGCTGGGGCCGCCGCGTGCGAATCTGGTGGCACCTTCGCGCCTGTCTC
GCTGCTTTCGATAAGTCTCTAGCCATTTAAAATTTTTGATGACCTGCTGCGACGCTTTTTTTCTGGCAAG
ATAGTCTTGTAAATGCGGGCCAAGATCTGCACACTGGTATTTCGGTTTTTGGGGCCGCGGGCGGCGACGG
GGCCCGTGCGTCCCAGCGCACATGTTCGGCGAGGCGGGGCCTGCGAGCGCGGCCACCGAGAATCGGACGG
GGGTAGTCTCAAGCTGGCCGGCCTGCTCTGGTGCCTGGCCTCGCGCCGCCGTGTATCGCCCCGCCCTGGG
CGGCAAGGCTGGCCCGGTCGGCACCAGTTGCGTGAGCGGAAAGATGGCCGCTTCCCGGCCCTGCTGCAGG
GAGCTCAAAATGGAGGACGCGGCGCTCGGGAGAGCGGGCGGGTGAGTCACCCACACAAAGGAAAAGGGCC
TTTCCGTCCTCAGCCGTCGCTTCATGTGACTCCACGGAGTACCGGGCGCCGTCCAGGCACCTCGATTAGT
TCTCGAGCTTTTGGAGTACGTCGTCTTTAGGTTGGGGGGAGGGGTTTTATGCGATGGAGTTTCCCCACAC
TGAGTGGGTGGAGACTGAAGTTAGGCCAGCTTGGCACTTGATGTAATTCTCCTTGGAATTTGCCCTTTTT
GAGTTTGGATCTTGGTTCATTCTCAAGCCTCAGACAGTGGTTCAAAGTTTTTTTCTTCCATTTCAGGTGT
CGTGACGTACGGCCACCATGACCGAGTACAAGCCCACGGTGCGCCTCGCCACCCGCGACGACGTCCCCAG
GGCCGTACGCACCCTCGCCGCCGCGTTCGCCGACTACCCCGCCACGCGCCACACCGTCGATCCGGACCGC
CACATCGAGCGGGTCACCGAGCTGCAAGAACTCTTCCTCACGCGCGTCGGGCTCGACATCGGCAAGGTGT
GGGTCGCGGACGACGGCGCCGCCGTGGCGGTCTGGACCACGCCGGAGAGCGTCGAAGCGGGGGCGGTGTT
CGCCGAGATCGGCCCGCGCATGGCCGAGTTGAGCGGTTCCCGGCTGGCCGCGCAGCAACAGATGGAAGGC
CTCCTGGCGCCGCACCGGCCCAAGGAGCCCGCGTGGTTCCTGGCCACCGTCGGAGTCTCGCCCGACCACC
AGGGCAAGGGTCTGGGCAGCGCCGTCGTGCTCCCCGGAGTGGAGGCGGCCGAGCGCGCCGGGGTGCCCGC
CTTCCTGGAGACCTCCGCGCCCCGCAACCTCCCCTTCTACGAGCGGCTCGGCTTCACCGTCACCGCCGAC
GTCGAGGTGCCCGAAGGACCGCGCACCTGGTGCATGACCCGCAAGCCCGGTGCCTGAACGCGTTAAGTCG
ACAATCAACCTCTGGATTACAAAATTTGTGAAAGATTGACTGGTATTCTTAACTATGTTGCTCCTTTTAC
GCTATGTGGATACGCTGCTTTAATGCCTTTGTATCATGCTATTGCTTCCCGTATGGCTTTCATTTTCTCC
TCCTTGTATAAATCCTGGTTGCTGTCTCTTTATGAGGAGTTGTGGCCCGTTGTCAGGCAACGTGGCGTGG
TGTGCACTGTGTTTGCTGACGCAACCCCCACTGGTTGGGGCATTGCCACCACCTGTCAGCTCCTTTCCGG
GACTTTCGCTTTCCCCCTCCCTATTGCCACGGCGGAACTCATCGCCGCCTGCCTTGCCCGCTGCTGGACA
GGGGCTCGGCTGTTGGGCACTGACAATTCCGTGGTGTTGTCGGGGAAATCATCGTCCTTTCCTTGGCTGC
TCGCCTGTGTTGCCACCTGGATTCTGCGCGGGACGTCCTTCTGCTACGTCCCTTCGGCCCTCAATCCAGC
GGACCTTCCTTCCCGCGGCCTGCTGCCGGCTCTGCGGCCTCTTCCGCGTCTTCGCCTTCGCCCTCAGACG
AGTCGGATCTCCCTTTGGGCCGCCTCCCCGCGTCGACTTTAAGACCAATGACTTACAAGGCAGCTGTAGA
TCTTAGCCACTTTTTAAAAGAAAAGGGGGGACTGGAAGGGCTAATTCACTCCCAACGAAGACAAGATCTG
CTTTTTGCTTGTACTGGGTCTCTCTGGTTAGACCAGATCTGAGCCTGGGAGCTCTCTGGCTAACTAGGGA
ACCCACTGCTTAAGCCTCAATAAAGCTTGCCTTGAGTGCTTCAAGTAGTGTGTGCCCGTCTGTTGTGTGA
CTCTGGTAACTAGAGATCCCTCAGACCCTTTTAGTCAGTGTGGAAAATCTCTAGCAGTACGTATAGTAGT
TCATGTCATCTTATTATTCAGTATTTATAACTTGCAAAGAAATGAATATCAGAGAGTGAGAGGAACTTGT
TTATTGCAGCTTATAATGGTTACAAATAAAGCAATAGCATCACAAATTTCACAAATAAAGCATTTTTTTC
ACTGCATTCTAGTTGTGGTTTGTCCAAACTCATCAATGTATCTTATCATGTCTGGCTCTAGCTATCCCGC
CCCTAACTCCGCCCATCCCGCCCCTAACTCCGCCCAGTTCCGCCCATTCTCCGCCCCATGGCTGACTAAT
TTTTTTTATTTATGCAGAGGCCGAGGCCGCCTCGGCCTCTGAGCTATTCCAGAAGTAGTGAGGAGGCTTT
TTTGGAGGCCTAGGGACGTACCCAATTCGCCCTATAGTGAGTCGTATTACGCGCGCTCACTGGCCGTCGT
TTTACAACGTCGTGACTGGGAAAACCCTGGCGTTACCCAACTTAATCGCCTTGCAGCACATCCCCCTTTC
GCCAGCTGGCGTAATAGCGAAGAGGCCCGCACCGATCGCCCTTCCCAACAGTTGCGCAGCCTGAATGGCG
AATGGG
[124 nt withheld, positions 3367-3490]
C
[91 nt withheld, positions 3492-3582]
A
[49 nt withheld, positions 3584-3632]
CCTTTGACGTTGGAGTCCACGTTCTTT
[37 nt withheld, positions 3660-3696]
ACCCTATCTCGGTCTATTCTTTTGATTTATAAGGGATTTTGCCGATTTCGGCCTATTGGTTAAAAAATGA
GCTGATTTAACAAAAATTTAACGCGAATTTTAACAAAATATTAACGCTTACAATTTAGGTGGCACTTTTC
GGGGAAATGTGCGCGGAACCCCTATTTGTTTATTTTTCTAAATACATTCAAATATGTATCCGCTCATGAG
ACAATAACCCTGATAAATGCTTCAATAATATTGAAAAAGGAAGAGTATGAGTATTCAACATTTCCGTGTC
GCCCTTATTCCCTTTTTTGCGGCATTTTGCCTTCCTGTTTTTGCTCACCCAGAAACGCTGGTGAAAGTAA
AAGATGCTGAAGATCAGTTGGGTGCACGAGTGGGTTACATCGAACTGGATCTCAACAGCGGTAAGATCCT
TGAGAGTTTTCGCCCCGAAGAACGTTTTCCAATGATGAGCACTTTTAAAGTTCTGCTATGTGGCGCGGTA
TTATCCCGTATTGACGCCGGGCAAGAGCAACTCGGTCGCCGCATACACTATTCTCAGAATGACTTGGTTG
AGTACTCACCAGTCACAGAAAAGCATCTTACGGATGGCATGACAGTAAGAGAATTATGCAGTGCTGCCAT
AACCATGAGTGATAACACTGCGGCCAACTTACTTCTGACAACGATCGGAGGACCGAAGGAGCTAACCGCT
TTTTTGCACAACATGGGGGATCATGTAACTCGCCTTGATCGTTGGGAACCGGAGCTGAATGAAGCCATAC
CAAACGACGAGCGTGACACCACGATGCCTGTAGCAATGGCAACAACGTTGCGCAAACTATTAACTGGCGA
ACTACTTACTCTAGCTTCCCGGCAACAATTAATAGACTGGATGGAGGCGGATAAAGTTGCAGGACCACTT
CTGCGCTCGGCCCTTCCGGCTGGCTGGTTTATTGCTGATAAATCTGGAGCCGGTGAGCGTGGGTCTCGCG
GTATCATTGCAGCACTGGGGCCAGATGGTAAGCCCTCCCGTATCGTAGTTATCTACACGACGGGGAGTCA
GGCAACTATGGATGAACGAAATAGACAGATCGCTGAGATAGGTGCCTCACTGATTAAGCATTGGTAACTG
TCAGACCAAGTTTACTCATATATACTTTAGATTGATTTAAAACTTCATTTTTAATTTAAAAGGATCTAGG
TGAAGATCCTTTTTGATAATCTCATGACCAAAATCCCTTAACGTGAGTTTTCGTTCCACTGAGCGTCAGA
CCCCGTAGAAAAGATCAAAGGATCTTCTTGAGATCCTTTTTTTCTGCGCGTAATCTGCTGCTTGCAAACA
AAAAAACCACCGCTACCAGCGGTGGTTTGTTTGCCGGATCAAGAGCTACCAACTCTTTTTCCGAAGGTAA
CTGGCTTCAGCAGAGCGCAGATACCAAATACTGTTCTTCTAGTGTAGCCGTAGTTAGGCCACCACTTCAA
GAACTCTGTAGCACCGCCTACATACCTCGCTCTGCTAATCCTGTTACCAGTGGCTGCTGCCAGTGGCGAT
AAGTCGTGTCTTACCGGGTTGGACTCAAGACGATAGTTACCGGATAAGGCGCAGCGGTCGGGCTGAACGG
GGGGTTCGTGCACACAGCCCAGCTTGGAGCGAACGACCTACACCGAACTGAGATACCTACAGCGTGAGCT
ATGAGAAAGCGCCACGCTTCCCGAAGGGAGAAAGGCGGACAGGTATCCGGTAAGCGGCAGGGTCGGAACA
GGAGAGCGCACGAGGGAGCTTCCAGGGGGAAACGCCTGGTATCTTTATAGTCCTGTCGGGTTTCGCCACC
TCTGACTTGAGCGTCGATTTTTGTGATGCTCGTCAGGGGGGCGGAGCCTATGGAAAAACGCCAGCAACGC
GGCCTTTTTACGGTTCCTGGCCTTTTGCTGGCCTTTTGCTCACATGTTCTTTCCTGCGTTATCCCCTGAT
TCTGTGGATAACCGTATTACCGCCTTTGAGTGAGCTGATACCGCTCGCCGCAGCCGAACGACCGAGCGCA
GCGAGTCAGTGAGCGAGGAAGCGGAAGAGCGCCCAATACGCAAACCGCCTCTCCCCGCGCGTTGGCCGAT
TCATTAATGCAGCTGGCACGACAGGTTTCCCGACTGGAAAGCGGGCAGTGAGCGCAACGCAATTAATGTG
AGTTAGCTCACTCATTAGGCACCCCAGGCTTTACACTTTATGCTTCCGGCTCGTATGTTGTGTGGAATTG
TGAGCGGATAACAATTTCACACAGGAAACAGCTATGACCATGATTACGCCAAGCGCGCAATTAACCCTCA
CTAAAGGGAACAAAAGCTGGAGCTGCAAGCTTAATGTAGTCTTATGCAATACTCTTGTAGTCTTGCAACA
TGGTAACGATGAGTTAGCAACATGCCTTACAAGGAGAGAAAAAGCACCGTGCATGCCGATTGGTGGAAGT
AAGGTGGTACGATCGTGCCTTATTAGGAAGGCAACAGACGGGTCTGACATGGATTGGACGAACCACTGAA
TTGCCGCATTGCAGAGATATTGTATTTAAGTGCCTAGCTCGATACATAAACGGGTCTCTCTGGTTAGACC
AGATCTGAGCCTGGGAGCTCTCTGGCTAACTAGGGAACCCACTGCTTAAGCCTCAATAAAGCTTGCCTTG
AGTGCTTCAAGTAGTGTGTGCCCGTCTGTTGTGTGACTCTGGTAACTAGAGATCCCTCAGACCCTTTTAG
TCAGTGTGGAAAATCTCTAGCAGTGGCGCCCGAACAGGGACTTGAAAGCGAAAGGGAAACCAGAGGAGCT
CTCTCGACGCAGGACTCGGCTTGCTGAAGCGCGCACGGCAAGAGGCGAGGGGCGGCGACTGGTGAGTACG
CCAAAAATTTTGACTAGCGGAGGCTAGAAGGAGAGAGATGGGTGCGAGAGCGTCAGTATTAAGCGGGGGA
GAATTAGATCGCGATGGGAAAAAATTCGGTTAAGGCCAGGGGGAAAGAAAAAATATAAATTAAAACATAT
AGTATGGGCAAGCAGGGAGCTAGAACGATTCGCAGTTAATCCTGGCCTGTTAGAAACATCAGAAGGCTGT
AGACAAATACTGGGACAGCTACAACCATCCCTTCAGACAGGATCAGAAGAACTTAGATCATTATATAATA
CAGTAGCAACCCTCTATTGTGTGCATCAAAGGATAGAGATAAAAGACACCAAGGAAGCTTTAGACAAGAT
AGAGGAAGAGCAAAACAAAAGTAAGACCACCGCACAGCAAGCGGCCGCTGATCTTCAGACCTGGAGGAGG
AGATATGAGGGACAATTGGAGAAGTGAATTATATAAATATAAAGTAGTAAAAATTGAACCATTAGGAGTA
GCACCCACCAAGGCAAAGAGAAGAGTGGTGCAGAGAGAAAAAAGAGCAGTGGGAATAGGAGCTTTGTTCC
TTGGGTTCTTGGGAGCAGCAGGAAGCACTATGGGCGCAGCGTCAATGACGCTGACGGTACAGGCCAGACA
ATTATTGTCTGGTATAGTGCAGCAGCAGAACAATTTGCTGAGGGCTATTGAGGCGCAACAGCATCTGTTG
CAACTCACAGTCTGGGGCATCAAGCAGCTCCAGGCAAGAATCCTGGCTGTGGAAAGATACCTAAAGGATC
AACAGCTCCTGGGGATTTGGGGTTGCTCTGGAAAACTCATTTGCACCACTGCTGTGCCTTGGAATGCTAG
TTGGAGTAATAAATCTCTGGAACAGATTTGGAATCACACGACCTGGATGGAGTGGGACAGAGAAATTAAC
AATTACACAAGCTTAATACACTCCTTAATTGAAGAATCGCAAAACCAGCAAGAAAAGAATGAACAAGAAT
TATTGGAATTAGATAAATGGGCAAGTTTGTGGAATTGGTTTAACATAACAAATTGGCTGTGGTATATAAA
ATTATTCATAATGATAGTAGGAGGCTTGGTAGGTTTAAGAATAGTTTTTGCTGTACTTTCTATAGTGAAT
AGAGTTAGGCAGGGATATTCACCATTATCGTTTCAGACCCACCTCCCAACCCCGAGGGGACCCAGAGAGG
GCCTATTTCCCATGATTCCTTCATATTTGCATATACGATACAAGGCTGTTAGAGAGATAATTAGAATTAA
TTTGACTGTAAACACAAAGATATTAGTACAAAATACGTGACGTAGAAAGTAATAATTTCTTGGGTAGTTT
GCAGTTTTAAAATTATGTTTTAAAATGGACTATCATATGCTTACCGTAACTTGAAAGTATTTCGATTTCT
TGGCTTTATATATCTTGTGGAAAGGACGAAACACCGTGTGGTAAGGCATATCCAAGGTTTTAGAGCTAGA
AATAGCAAGTTAAAATAAGGCTAGTCCGTTATCAACTTGAAAAAGTGGCACCGAGTCGGTGCTTTTTTAA
GCTTGGCGTAACTAGATCTTGAGACAAATGGCAGTATTCATCCACAATTTTAAAAGAAAAGGGGGGATTG
GGGGGTACAGTGCAGGGGAAAGAATAGTAGACATAATAGCAACAGACATACAAACTAAAGAATTACAAAA
ACAAATTACAAAAATTCAAAATTTTCGGGTTTATTACAGGGACAGCAGAGATCCACTTTGGCGCCGGCTC
GAGGGGG
Features (pLannotate 1.2.2; 29 found; start..end, strand, type, name):
     14..80      +  CDS            small t antigen (fragment): SV40 (simian virus 40) small t antigen
    106..317     +  promoter       EF-1α core promoter: core promoter for human elongation factor EF-1α
    318..1256    +  intron         EF-1α intron A: intron upstream of the start codon of human EF-1α
   1278..1877    +  CDS            PuroR (fragment): puromycin N-acetyltransferase; pac from Streptomyces; confers resistance to puromycin
   1893..2481    +  misc_feature   WPRE: woodchuck hepatitis virus posttranscriptional regulatory element
   2532..2551    +  misc_feature   cPPT/CTS (fragment): central polypurine tract and central termination sequence of HIV-1
   2553..2786    +  LTR            3' LTR (ΔU3): self-inactivating 3' long terminal repeat (LTR) from HIV-1
   2864..2985    +  polyA_signal   SV40 poly(A) signal: SV40 polyadenylation signal
   3025..3160    +  rep_origin     SV40 ori: SV40 origin of replication
   3181..3199    -  promoter       T7 promoter: promoter for bacteriophage T7 RNA polymerase
   3207..3362    +  CDS            lacZα (fragment): LacZα fragment of β-galactosidase; lacZ fragment
   3367..3795    +  rep_origin     f1 ori (sequence partly withheld): f1 bacteriophage origin of replication; arrow indicates direction of (+) strand synthesis
   3848..3952    +  promoter       AmpR promoter: bla
   3953..4813    +  CDS            AmpR: β-lactamase; bla; confers resistance to ampicillin, carbenicillin, and related antibiotics
   4984..5572    +  rep_origin     ori: high-copy-number ColE1/pMB1/pBR322/pUC origin of replication
   5755..5847    +  CDS            lacI (fragment): lac repressor; lacI; The lac repressor binds to the lac operator to inhibit transcription in E. coli. This inhibition can be relieved by adding lactose or isopropyl-β-D-thiogalactopyranoside (IPTG).
   5860..5881    +  protein_bind   CAP binding site: CAP binding activates transcription in the presence of cAMP. E. coli catabolite activator protein
   5896..5926    +  promoter       lac promoter: promoter for the E. coli lac operon
   5934..5950    +  protein_bind   lac operator: The lac repressor binds to the lac operator to inhibit transcription in E. coli. This inhibition can be relieved by adding lactose or isopropyl-β-D-thiogalactopyranoside (IPTG). lac repressor encoded by lacI
   5995..6013    +  promoter       T3 promoter: promoter for bacteriophage T3 RNA polymerase
   6041..6267    +  promoter       RSV promoter: Rous sarcoma virus enhancer/promoter
   6268..6448    +  LTR            5' LTR (truncated): truncated 5' long terminal repeat (LTR) from HIV-1
   6495..6620    +  misc_feature   HIV-1 Ψ: packaging signal of human immunodeficiency virus type 1
   6604..6967    +  CDS            HIV-1 gag (fragment): gag protein from human immunodeficiency virus 1; gag
   7113..7346    +  misc_feature   RRE: The Rev response element (RRE) of HIV-1 allows for Rev-dependent mRNA export from the nucleus to the cytoplasm.
   7723..7749    +  CDS            Rev (fragment): human immunodeficiency virus 1 (HIV-1) Rev protein; rev; enhances nuclear export of unspliced and incompletely spliced viral mRNAs
   7753..7993    +  promoter       U6 promoter: RNA polymerase III promoter for human U6 snRNA
   8023..8098    +  misc_RNA       gRNA scaffold: guide RNA scaffold for the Streptococcus pyogenes CRISPR/Cas9 system
   8154..8271    +  misc_feature   cPPT/CTS: central polypurine tract and central termination sequence of HIV-1
