[The description below was written by a language model from this plasmid's Addgene catalogue record and pLannotate feature annotations shown in this document.]
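Description:
PDGFRB gRNA (BRDN0001147806) is a third-generation lentiviral transfer plasmid built on the lentiGuide-Puro backbone. It expresses a single CRISPR guide RNA directed against human PDGFRB, which encodes platelet-derived growth factor receptor beta, and the guide was designed against the NM_002609.3 reference transcript. In bacteria the 8.3 kb plasmid is maintained through a high-copy ColE1/pUC-type origin and selected with ampicillin via the β-lactamase gene. An f1 origin, an SV40 origin and leftover lac, T7 and T3 cloning-vector elements are also annotated in the backbone.

The viral genome is transcribed from a chimeric RSV promoter fused to a truncated HIV-1 5' LTR, which makes it Tat-independent, the hallmark of third-generation systems. This is followed by the Ψ packaging signal with a partial gag region and by the RRE for Rev-dependent nuclear export. It ends in a ΔU3 self-inactivating 3' LTR, with an SV40 polyadenylation signal downstream. Two expression units sit between the LTRs. In the first, a human U6 RNA polymerase III promoter drives the targeting spacer fused to the Streptococcus pyogenes Cas9 guide scaffold. After a cPPT/CTS element, which aids nuclear import of the provirus, the second unit uses the EF-1α core promoter with its intron A to drive puromycin N-acetyltransferase, so transduced mammalian cells can be selected with puromycin. A WPRE follows to enhance transcript expression.

The plasmid does not encode Cas9, so it is meant for cells that already express Cas9 or for pairing with a separate Cas9 lentivector such as lentiCas9-Blast. It corresponds to one guide from a human kinome gRNA library and is suited to knocking out PDGFRB in human cells.
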