Addgene plasmid #77059: PDGFRB gRNA (BRDN0001147806)
Purpose: 3rd generation lentiviral gRNA plasmid targeting human PDGFRB
Depositing lab: John Doench & David Root. Depositing organization: Broad Institute. Publication: Optimized sgRNA design to maximize activity and minimize off-target effects of CRISPR-Cas9. Doench JG, Fusi N, Sullender M, Hegde M, Vaimberg EW, Donovan KF, Smith I, Tothova Z, Wilen C, Orchard R, Virgin HW, Listgarten J, Root DE. Nat Biotechnol. 2016 Jan 18. doi: 10.1038/nbt.3437. PubMed 26780180.
Backbone
  Vector backbone: lentiGuide-Puro
  Backbone manufacturer: Zhang Lab (Addgene plasmid # 52963)
  Vector type: Mammalian Expression, Lentiviral, CRISPR
  Selectable markers: Puromycin
Growth in bacteria
  Bacterial resistance: Ampicillin, 100 μg/mL
  Growth temperature: 37°C
  Growth strain: DH5alpha
  Copy number: High Copy
Gene/Insert
  Gene/Insert name: PDGFRB (alt names: PDGFRB; NM_002609.3)
  gRNA/shRNA sequence: TGTGGTAAGGCATATCCAAG
  Species: H. sapiens (human)
  Entrez Gene: PDGFRB (a.k.a. CD140B, IBGC4, IMF1, JTK12, KOGS, PDGFR, PDGFR-1, PDGFR1, PENTT)
  Promoter: hU6
  Cloning method: Unknown
  Sequencing primers: 5′ U6-F; 3′ pS2-R
Terms and licenses: Academic/Nonprofit Terms; Industry Terms: Not Available to Industry
Depositor comments: The gRNA was designed to target the following Genbank reference sequence(s): NM_002609.3. Note that this plasmid does NOT contain Cas9. It should be used in conjunction with lentiCas9-Blast (Addgene #52962) or otherwise with cell lines already expressing Cas9. Browse the full kinome gRNA library at http://www.addgene.org/pooled-library/broadgpp-human-kinome/ or visit http://www.broadinstitute.org/rnai/public/ for detailed protocols and information.
How to cite: PDGFRB gRNA (BRDN0001147806) was a gift from John Doench & David Root (Addgene plasmid # 77059 ; http://n2t.net/addgene:77059 ; RRID:Addgene_77059)
