>Addgene plasmid #77059 | PDGFRB gRNA (BRDN0001147806) | depositor partial sequence | sequence record 144519 | Target Sequence
TGTGGTAAGGCATATCCAAG
