>Addgene plasmid #77059 | PDGFRB gRNA (BRDN0001147806) | addgene partial sequence | sequence record 187035 | hU6-F
AGAAAGTAATAATTTCTTGGGTAGTTTGCAGTTTTAAAATTATGTTTTAAAATGGACTATCATATGCTTA
CCGTAACTTGAAAGTATTTCGATTTCTTGGCTTTATATATCTTGTGGAAAGGACGAAACACCGTGTGGTA
AGGCATATCCAAGGTTTTAGAGCTAGAAATAGCAAGTTAAAATAAGGCTAGTCCGTTATCAACTTGAAAA
AGTGGCACCGAGTCGGTGCTTTTTTAAGCTTGGCGTAACTAGATCTTGAGACAAATGGCAGTATTCATCC
ACAATTTTAAAAGAAAAGGGGGGATTGGGGGGTACAGTGCAGGGGAAAGAATAGTAGACATAATAGCAAC
AGACATACAAACTAAAGAATTACAAAAACAAATTACAAAAATTCAAAATTTTCGGGTTTATTACAGGGAC
AGCAGAGATCCACTTTGGCGCCGGCTCGAGGGGGCCCGGGTGCAAAGATGGATAAAGTTTTAAACAGAGA
GGAATCTTTGCAGCTAATGGACCTTCTAGGTCTTGAAAGGAGTGGGAATTGGCTCCGGTGCCCGTCAGTG
GGCAGAGCGC
